>Addgene plasmid #143311 | TFORF1738 | addgene full sequence | sequence record 400345 | Addgene NGS Result
TTAATGTAGTCTTATGCAATACTCTTGTAGTCTTGCAACATGGTAACGATGAGTTAGCAACATGCCTTAC
AAGGAGAGAAAAAGCACCGTGCATGCCGATTGGTGGAAGTAAGGTGGTACGATCGTGCCTTATTAGGAAG
GCAACAGACGGGTCTGACATGGATTGGACGAACCACTGAATTGCCGCATTGCAGAGATATTGTATTTAAG
TGCCTAGCTCGATACATAAACGGGTCTCTCTGGTTAGACCAGATCTGAGCCTGGGAGCTCTCTGGCTAAC
TAGGGAACCCACTGCTTAAGCCTCAATAAAGCTTGCCTTGAGTGCTTCAAGTAGTGTGTGCCCGTCTGTT
GTGTGACTCTGGTAACTAGAGATCCCTCAGACCCTTTTAGTCAGTGTGGAAAATCTCTAGCAGTGGCGCC
CGAACAGGGACTTGAAAGCGAAAGGGAAACCAGAGGAGCTCTCTCGACGCAGGACTCGGCTTGCTGAAGC
GCGCACGGCAAGAGGCGAGGGGCGGCGACTGGTGAGTACGCCAAAAATTTTGACTAGCGGAGGCTAGAAG
GAGAGAGATGGGTGCGAGAGCGTCAGTATTAAGCGGGGGAGAATTAGATCGCGATGGGAAAAAATTCGGT
TAAGGCCAGGGGGAAAGAAAAAATATAAATTAAAACATATAGTATGGGCAAGCAGGGAGCTAGAACGATT
CGCAGTTAATCCTGGCCTGTTAGAAACATCAGAAGGCTGTAGACAAATACTGGGACAGCTACAACCATCC
CTTCAGACAGGATCAGAAGAACTTAGATCATTATATAATACAGTAGCAACCCTCTATTGTGTGCATCAAA
GGATAGAGATAAAAGACACCAAGGAAGCTTTAGACAAGATAGAGGAAGAGCAAAACAAAAGTAAGACCAC
CGCACAGCAAGCGGCCGCTGATCTTCAGACCTGGAGGAGGAGATATGAGGGACAATTGGAGAAGTGAATT
ATATAAATATAAAGTAGTAAAAATTGAACCATTAGGAGTAGCACCCACCAAGGCAAAGAGAAGAGTGGTG
CAGAGAGAAAAAAGAGCAGTGGGAATAGGAGCTTTGTTCCTTGGGTTCTTGGGAGCAGCAGGAAGCACTA
TGGGCGCAGCGTCAATGACGCTGACGGTACAGGCCAGACAATTATTGTCTGGTATAGTGCAGCAGCAGAA
CAATTTGCTGAGGGCTATTGAGGCGCAACAGCATCTGTTGCAACTCACAGTCTGGGGCATCAAGCAGCTC
CAGGCAAGAATCCTGGCTGTGGAAAGATACCTAAAGGATCAACAGCTCCTGGGGATTTGGGGTTGCTCTG
GAAAACTCATTTGCACCACTGCTGTGCCTTGGAATGCTAGTTGGAGTAATAAATCTCTGGAACAGATTTG
GAATCACACGACCTGGATGGAGTGGGACAGAGAAATTAACAATTACACAAGCTTAATACACTCCTTAATT
GAAGAATCGCAAAACCAGCAAGAAAAGAATGAACAAGAATTATTGGAATTAGATAAATGGGCAAGTTTGT
GGAATTGGTTTAACATAACAAATTGGCTGTGGTATATAAAATTATTCATAATGATAGTAGGAGGCTTGGT
AGGTTTAAGAATAGTTTTTGCTGTACTTTCTATAGTGAATAGAGTTAGGCAGGGATATTCACCATTATCG
TTTCAGACCCACCTCCCAACCCCGAGGGGACCCATGCATTGCATCTCAATTAGTCAGCAACCAGGTGTGG
AAAGTCCCCAGGCTCCCCAGCAGGCAGAAGTATGCAAAGCATGCGTCTCAATTAGTCAGCAACCATAGTC
CCGCCCCTAACTCCGCCCATCCCGCCCCTAACTCCGCCCAGTTCCGCCCATTCTCCGCCCCATGGCTGAC
TAATTTTTTTTATTTATGCAGAGGCCGAGGCCGCCTCGGCCTCTGAGCTATTCCAGAAGTAGTGAGGAGG
CTTTTTTGGAGGCCTAGGCTTTTGCAAAAAGCTTTCTAGAGGTACCACCGGAGCTTACCATGACCGAGTA
CAAGCCCACGGTGCGCCTCGCCACCCGCGACGACGTCCCCAGGGCCGTACGCACCCTCGCCGCCGCGTTC
GCCGACTACCCCGCCACGCGCCACACCGTCGATCCGGACCGCCACATCGAGCGGGTCACCGAGCTGCAAG
AACTCTTCCTCACGCGCGTCGGGCTCGACATCGGCAAGGTGTGGGTCGCGGACGACGGCGCCGCCGTGGC
GGTCTGGACCACGCCGGAGAGCGTCGAAGCGGGGGCGGTGTTCGCCGAGATCGGCCCGCGCATGGCCGAG
TTGAGCGGTTCCCGGCTGGCCGCGCAGCAACAGATGGAAGGCCTCCTGGCGCCGCACCGGCCCAAGGAGC
CCGCGTGGTTCCTGGCCACCGTCGGCGTCTCGCCCGACCACCAGGGCAAGGGTCTGGGCAGCGCCGTCGT
GCTCCCCGGAGTGGAGGCGGCCGAGCGCGCCGGGGTGCCCGCCTTCCTGGAGACCTCCGCGCCCCGCAAC
CTCCCCTTCTACGAGCGGCTCGGCTTCACCGTCACCGCCGACGTCGAGGTGCCCGAAGGACCGCGCACCT
GGTGCATGACCCGCAAGCCCGGTGCCAGTTAACGAATTCTAGATCTTGAGACAAATGGCAGTATTCATCC
ACAATTTTAAAAGAAAAGGGGGGATTGGGGGGTACAGTGCAGGGGAAAGAATAGTAGACATAATAGCAAC
AGACATACAAACTAAAGAATTACAAAAACAAATTACAAAAATTCAAAATTTTCGGGTTTATTACAGGGAC
AGCAGAGATCCACTTTGGCGCCGGCTCGAGGCCTGCAGGTGCAAAGATGGATAAAGTTTTAAACAGAGAG
GAATCTTTGCAGCTAATGGACCTTCTAGGTCTTGAAAGGAGTGGGAATTGGCTCCGGTGCCCGTCAGTGG
GCAGAGCGCACATCGCCCACAGTCCCCGAGAAGTTGGGGGGAGGGGTCGGCAATTGAACCGGTGCCTAGA
GAAGGTGGCGCGGGGTAAACTGGGAAAGTGATGTCGTGTACTGGCTCCGCCTTTTTCCCGAGGGTGGGGG
AGAACCGTATATAAGTGCAGTAGTCGCCGTGAACGTTCTTTTTCGCAACGGGTTTGCCGCCAGAACACAG
GTAAGTGCCGTGTGTGGTTCCCGCGGGCCTGGCCTCTTTACGGGTTATGGCCCTTGCGTGCCTTGAATTA
CTTCCACCTGGCTGCAGTACGTGATTCTTGATCCCGAGCTTCGGGTTGGAAGTGGGTGGGAGAGTTCGAG
GCCTTGCGCTTAAGGAGCCCCTTCGCCTCGTGCTTGAGTTGAGGCCTGGCCTGGGCGCTGGGGCCGCCGC
GTGCGAATCTGGTGGCACCTTCGCGCCTGTCTCGCTGCTTTCGATAAGTCTCTAGCCATTTAAAATTTTT
GATGACCTGCTGCGACGCTTTTTTTCTGGCAAGATAGTCTTGTAAATGCGGGCCAAGATCTGCACACTGG
TATTTCGGTTTTTGGGGCCGCGGGCGGCGACGGGGCCCGTGCGTCCCAGCGCACATGTTCGGCGAGGCGG
GGCCTGCGAGCGCGGCCACCGAGAATCGGACGGGGGTAGTCTCAAGCTGGCCGGCCTGCTCTGGTGCCTG
GCCTCGCGCCGCCGTGTATCGCCCCGCCCTGGGCGGCAAGGCTGGCCCGGTCGGCACCAGTTGCGTGAGC
GGAAAGATGGCCGCTTCCCGGCCCTGCTGCAGGGAGCTCAAAATGGAGGACGCGGCGCTCGGGAGAGCGG
GCGGGTGAGTCACCCACACAAAGGAAAAGGGCCTTTCCGTCCTCAGCCGTCGCTTCATGTGACTCCACGG
AGTACCGGGCGCCGTCCAGGCACCTCGATTAGTTCTCGAGCTTTTGGAGTACGTCGTCTTTAGGTTGGGG
GGAGGGGTTTTATGCGATGGAGTTTCCCCACACTGAGTGGGTGGAGACTGAAGTTAGGCCAGCTTGGCAC
TTGATGTAATTCTCCTTGGAATTTGCCCTTTTTGAGTTTGGATCTTGGTTCATTCTCAAGCCTCAGACAG
TGGTTCAAAGTTTTTTTCTTCCATTTCAGGTGTCGTGAGGCTAGCACCGCCACCATGTTACAGCCTGGTC
CTCATCCTCCCTCACCCCAAGCTGCTGCTCCTGGAGAAGCCTGGCCAGGCCCCTCTCAGGCTCCCTGGCA
GAGCCTAGAGGAGAAGATGGGGAGCCCCGAGGATGACCTGATTGGGATTCCATTCCCGGACCACAGCAGT
GAGCTCCTGAGCTGCCTCAATGAGCAGCGCCAGCTGGGCCACCTATGTGACCTCACCATCCGGACGCAGG
GCCTTGAATACCGCACCCACAGGGCTGTGCTAGCTGCCTGTAGCCACTACTTCAAGAAGCTTTTCACTGA
GGGCGGTGGCGGAGCTGTCATGGGGGCCGGGGGTAGCGGGACGGCCACTGGGGGAGCAGGGGCCGGTGTG
TGTGAGCTGGACTTTGTAGGGCCAGAGGCACTAGGCGCCCTCCTTGAATTTGCCTATACAGCCACACTGA
CCACCAGCAGCGCCAACATGCCAGCTGTGCTCCAGGCTGCCCGCCTGCTGGAGATCCCGTGTGTCATCGC
TGCTTGCATGGAGATTCTGCAGGGCAGTGGGCTAGAAGCTCCCAGCCCGGACGAGGATGACTGTGAGCGA
GCCCGCCAGTATCTGGAGGCCTTTGCCACAGCCACGGCCTCTGGAGTTCCCAATGGTGAAGACAGTCCTC
CACAGGTGCCCCTCCCACCACCTCCGCCACCGCCACCTCGGCCTGTTGCCCGCCGCAGCCGCAAGCCCCG
GAAAGCTTTCCTGCAAACCAAGGGGGCCAGAGCAAACCACCTAGTCCCTGAGGTGCCCACAGTGCCCGCC
CATCCCTTGACCTATGAGGAGGAGGAGGTGGCGGGCAGAGTGGGCAGCAGTGGGGGCAGTGGGCCGGGGG
ACAGCTACAGCCCTCCCACAGGAACTGCCTCCCCTCCTGAGGGTCCCCAGAGCTACGAACCCTATGAGGG
TGAGGAAGAAGAAGAGGAGCTGGTATATCCCCCAGCCTATGGGCTGGCGCAGGGTGGCGGGCCCCCGCTG
TCCCCAGAGGAGCTGGGCTCAGATGAGGATGCCATCGATCCTGACCTGATGGCCTACCTAAGCTCCCTGC
ACCAGGACAACCTGGCACCAGGCCTGGACAGCCAAGACAAGCTGGTGCGCAAACGCCGCTCCCAGATGCC
TCAGGAGTGCCCTGTCTGCCACAAGATCATCCATGGGGCAGGCAAACTGCCTCGCCACATGAGGACCCAC
ACAGGCGAGAAGCCCTTTGCCTGCGAGGTCTGCGGTGTTCGATTCACCAGGAACGACAAGCTGAAGATCC
ACATGCGGAAGCACACGGGAGAGCGCCCCTACTCATGCCCGCACTGCCCAGCCCGCTTCCTGCACAGCTA
CGACCTCAAGAACCACATGCACCTGCACACAGGGGACCGGCCCTATGAGTGCCACCTGTGCCACAAGGCT
TTCGCCAAGGAGGACCACCTGCAGCGCCACCTCAAAGGCCAGAACTGCCTGGAGGTGCGCACCCGACGGC
GCCGCAAGGACGATGCACCACCCCACTACCCACCACCCTCTACCGCTGCTGCATCCCCCGCTGGCCTCGA
CCTCTCCAATGGCCACCTGGACACCTTCCGCCTCTCTCTAGCTCGATTCTGGGAGCAGTCAGCCCCCACT
GGGCCCCCGGTCTCTACCCCAGGGCCCCCTGATGACGATGAGGAGGAAGGGGCACCCACCACACCCCAGG
CTGAAGGTGCCATGGAGTCCTCTTAGTAATGAACTAGTCCGTAACTTGAAAGTATTTCGATTTCTTGGCT
TTATATATCTTGTGGAAAGGACGAGCTGTCAACGAGACAAACAAGTCGACGCGTTAAGTCGACAATCAAC
CTCTGGATTACAAAATTTGTGAAAGATTGACTGGTATTCTTAACTATGTTGCTCCTTTTACGCTATGTGG
ATACGCTGCTTTAATGCCTTTGTATCATGCTATTGCTTCCCGTATGGCTTTCATTTTCTCCTCCTTGTAT
AAATCCTGGTTGCTGTCTCTTTATGAGGAGTTGTGGCCCGTTGTCAGGCAACGTGGCGTGGTGTGCACTG
TGTTTGCTGACGCAACCCCCACTGGTTGGGGCATTGCCACCACCTGTCAGCTCCTTTCCGGGACTTTCGC
TTTCCCCCTCCCTATTGCCACGGCGGAACTCATCGCCGCCTGCCTTGCCCGCTGCTGGACAGGGGCTCGG
CTGTTGGGCACTGACAATTCCGTGGTGTTGTCGGGGAAATCATCGTCCTTTCCTTGGCTGCTCGCCTGTG
TTGCCACCTGGATTCTGCGCGGGACGTCCTTCTGCTACGTCCCTTCGGCCCTCAATCCAGCGGACCTTCC
TTCCCGCGGCCTGCTGCCGGCTCTGCGGCCTCTTCCGCGTCTTCGCCTTCGCCCTCAGACGAGTCGGATC
TCCCTTTGGGCCGCCTCCCCGCGTCGACTTTAAGACCAATGACTTACAAGGCAGCTGTAGATCTTAGCCA
CTTTTTAAAAGAAAAGGGGGGACTGGAAGGGCTAATTCACTCCCAACGAAGACAAGATCTGCTTTTTGCT
TGTACTGGGTCTCTCTGGTTAGACCAGATCTGAGCCTGGGAGCTCTCTGGCTAACTAGGGAACCCACTGC
TTAAGCCTCAATAAAGCTTGCCTTGAGTGCTTCAAGTAGTGTGTGCCCGTCTGTTGTGTGACTCTGGTAA
CTAGAGATCCCTCAGACCCTTTTAGTCAGTGTGGAAAATCTCTAGCAGTACGTATAGTAGTTCATGTCAT
CTTATTATTCAGTATTTATAACTTGCAAAGAAATGAATATCAGAGAGTGAGAGGAACTTGTTTATTGCAG
CTTATAATGGTTACAAATAAAGCAATAGCATCACAAATTTCACAAATAAAGCATTTTTTTCACTGCATTC
TAGTTGTGGTTTGTCCAAACTCATCAATGTATCTTATCATGTCTGGCTCTAGCTATCCCGCCCCTAACTC
CGCCCATCCCGCCCCTAACTCCGCCCAGTTCCGCCCATTCTCCGCCCCATGGCTGACTAATTTTTTTTAT
TTATGCAGAGGCCGAGGCCGCCTCGGCCTCTGAGCTATTCCAGAAGTAGTGAGGAGGCTTTTTTGGAGGC
CTAGGGACGTACCCAATTCGCCCTATAGTGAGTCGTATTACGCGCGCTCACTGGCCGTCGTTTTACAACG
TCGTGACTGGGAAAACCCTGGCGTTACCCAACTTAATCGCCTTGCAGCACATCCCCCTTTCGCCAGCTGG
CGTAATAGCGAAGAGGCCCGCACCGATCGCCCTTCCCAACAGTTGCGCAGCCTGAATGGCGAATGGG
[124 nt withheld, positions 7418-7541]
C
[91 nt withheld, positions 7543-7633]
A
[49 nt withheld, positions 7635-7683]
CCTTTGACGTTGGAGTCCACGTTCTTT
[37 nt withheld, positions 7711-7747]
ACCCTATCTCGGTCTATTCTTTTGATTTATAAGGGATTTTGCCGATTTCGGCCTATTGGTTAAAAAATGA
GCTGATTTAACAAAAATTTAACGCGAATTTTAACAAAATATTAACGCTTACAATTTAGGTGGCACTTTTC
GGGGAAATGTGCGCGGAACCCCTATTTGTTTATTTTTCTAAATACATTCAAATATGTATCCGCTCATGAG
ACAATAACCCTGATAAATGCTTCAATAATATTGAAAAAGGAAGAGTATGAGTATTCAACATTTCCGTGTC
GCCCTTATTCCCTTTTTTGCGGCATTTTGCCTTCCTGTTTTTGCTCACCCAGAAACGCTGGTGAAAGTAA
AAGATGCTGAAGATCAGTTGGGTGCACGAGTGGGTTACATCGAACTGGATCTCAACAGCGGTAAGATCCT
TGAGAGTTTTCGCCCCGAAGAACGTTTTCCAATGATGAGCACTTTTAAAGTTCTGCTATGTGGCGCGGTA
TTATCCCGTATTGACGCCGGGCAAGAGCAACTCGGTCGCCGCATACACTATTCTCAGAATGACTTGGTTG
AGTACTCACCAGTCACAGAAAAGCATCTTACGGATGGCATGACAGTAAGAGAATTATGCAGTGCTGCCAT
AACCATGAGTGATAACACTGCGGCCAACTTACTTCTGACAACGATCGGAGGACCGAAGGAGCTAACCGCT
TTTTTGCACAACATGGGGGATCATGTAACTCGCCTTGATCGTTGGGAACCGGAGCTGAATGAAGCCATAC
CAAACGACGAGCGTGACACCACGATGCCTGTAGCAATGGCAACAACGTTGCGCAAACTATTAACTGGCGA
ACTACTTACTCTAGCTTCCCGGCAACAATTAATAGACTGGATGGAGGCGGATAAAGTTGCAGGACCACTT
CTGCGCTCGGCCCTTCCGGCTGGCTGGTTTATTGCTGATAAATCTGGAGCCGGTGAGCGTGGGTCTCGCG
GTATCATTGCAGCACTGGGGCCAGATGGTAAGCCCTCCCGTATCGTAGTTATCTACACGACGGGGAGTCA
GGCAACTATGGATGAACGAAATAGACAGATCGCTGAGATAGGTGCCTCACTGATTAAGCATTGGTAACTG
TCAGACCAAGTTTACTCATATATACTTTAGATTGATTTAAAACTTCATTTTTAATTTAAAAGGATCTAGG
TGAAGATCCTTTTTGATAATCTCATGACCAAAATCCCTTAACGTGAGTTTTCGTTCCACTGAGCGTCAGA
CCCCGTAGAAAAGATCAAAGGATCTTCTTGAGATCCTTTTTTTCTGCGCGTAATCTGCTGCTTGCAAACA
AAAAAACCACCGCTACCAGCGGTGGTTTGTTTGCCGGATCAAGAGCTACCAACTCTTTTTCCGAAGGTAA
CTGGCTTCAGCAGAGCGCAGATACCAAATACTGTTCTTCTAGTGTAGCCGTAGTTAGGCCACCACTTCAA
GAACTCTGTAGCACCGCCTACATACCTCGCTCTGCTAATCCTGTTACCAGTGGCTGCTGCCAGTGGCGAT
AAGTCGTGTCTTACCGGGTTGGACTCAAGACGATAGTTACCGGATAAGGCGCAGCGGTCGGGCTGAACGG
GGGGTTCGTGCACACAGCCCAGCTTGGAGCGAACGACCTACACCGAACTGAGATACCTACAGCGTGAGCT
ATGAGAAAGCGCCACGCTTCCCGAAGGGAGAAAGGCGGACAGGTATCCGGTAAGCGGCAGGGTCGGAACA
GGAGAGCGCACGAGGGAGCTTCCAGGGGGAAACGCCTGGTATCTTTATAGTCCTGTCGGGTTTCGCCACC
TCTGACTTGAGCGTCGATTTTTGTGATGCTCGTCAGGGGGGCGGAGCCTATGGAAAAACGCCAGCAACGC
GGCCTTTTTACGGTTCCTGGCCTTTTGCTGGCCTTTTGCTCACATGTTCTTTCCTGCGTTATCCCCTGAT
TCTGTGGATAACCGTATTACCGCCTTTGAGTGAGCTGATACCGCTCGCCGCAGCCGAACGACCGAGCGCA
GCGAGTCAGTGAGCGAGGAAGCGGAAGAGCGCCCAATACGCAAACCGCCTCTCCCCGCGCGTTGGCCGAT
TCATTAATGCAGCTGGCACGACAGGTTTCCCGACTGGAAAGCGGGCAGTGAGCGCAACGCAATTAATGTG
AGTTAGCTCACTCATTAGGCACCCCAGGCTTTACACTTTATGCTTCCGGCTCGTATGTTGTGTGGAATTG
TGAGCGGATAACAATTTCACACAGGAAACAGCTATGACCATGATTACGCCAAGCGCGCAATTAACCCTCA
CTAAAGGGAACAAAAGCTGGAGCTGCAAGC
Features (pLannotate 1.2.2; 31 found; start..end, strand, type, name):
      5..231     +  promoter       RSV promoter: Rous sarcoma virus enhancer/promoter
    232..412     +  LTR            5' LTR (truncated): truncated 5' long terminal repeat (LTR) from HIV-1
    459..584     +  misc_feature   HIV-1 Ψ: packaging signal of human immunodeficiency virus type 1
    568..931     +  CDS            HIV-1 gag (fragment): gag protein from human immunodeficiency virus 1; gag
   1077..1310    +  misc_feature   RRE: The Rev response element (RRE) of HIV-1 allows for Rev-dependent mRNA export from the nucleus to the cytoplasm.
   1687..1713    +  CDS            Rev (fragment): human immunodeficiency virus 1 (HIV-1) Rev protein; rev; enhances nuclear export of unspliced and incompletely spliced viral mRNAs
   1720..1743    +  promoter       SV40 promoter (fragment): SV40 early promoter
   1744..1815    +  promoter       SV40 promoter (fragment): SV40 enhancer and early promoter
   1839..1974    +  rep_origin     SV40 ori: SV40 origin of replication
   2020..2616    +  CDS            PuroR (fragment): puromycin N-acetyltransferase; pac from Streptomyces; confers resistance to puromycin
   2665..2782    +  misc_feature   cPPT/CTS: central polypurine tract and central termination sequence of HIV-1
   2847..2913    +  CDS            small t antigen (fragment): SV40 (simian virus 40) small t antigen
   2920..4098    +  promoter       EF-1α promoter: strong constitutive promoter for human elongation factor EF-1α
   4217..5833    +  CDS            ZBTB7B: ZBT7B_HUMAN - Also known as ZBTB15, ZFP67, ZNF857B. Experimental evidence at protein level: Swiss-Prot protein existence level 1. Transcription regulator that acts as a key regulator of lineage commitment of immature T-cell precursors. Exerts distinct biological functions in the mammary epithelial cells and T cells in a tissue-specific manner. Necessary and sufficient for commitment of CD4 lineage, while its absence causes CD8 commitment. Development of immature T-cell precursors (thymocytes) to either the CD4 helper or CD8 killer T-cell lineages correlates precisely with their T-cell receptor
   5849..5902    +  promoter       U6 promoter (fragment): RNA polymerase III promoter for human U6 snRNA
   5944..6532    +  misc_feature   WPRE: woodchuck hepatitis virus posttranscriptional regulatory element
   6583..6602    +  misc_feature   cPPT/CTS (fragment): central polypurine tract and central termination sequence of HIV-1
   6604..6837    +  LTR            3' LTR (ΔU3): self-inactivating 3' long terminal repeat (LTR) from HIV-1
   6915..7036    +  polyA_signal   SV40 poly(A) signal: SV40 polyadenylation signal
   7076..7211    +  rep_origin     SV40 ori: SV40 origin of replication
   7232..7250    -  promoter       T7 promoter: promoter for bacteriophage T7 RNA polymerase
   7258..7413    +  CDS            lacZα (fragment): LacZα fragment of β-galactosidase; lacZ fragment
   7418..7846    +  rep_origin     f1 ori (sequence partly withheld): f1 bacteriophage origin of replication; arrow indicates direction of (+) strand synthesis
   7899..8003    +  promoter       AmpR promoter: bla
   8004..8864    +  CDS            AmpR: β-lactamase; bla; confers resistance to ampicillin, carbenicillin, and related antibiotics
   9035..9623    +  rep_origin     ori: high-copy-number ColE1/pMB1/pBR322/pUC origin of replication
   9806..9898    +  CDS            lacI (fragment): lac repressor; lacI; The lac repressor binds to the lac operator to inhibit transcription in E. coli. This inhibition can be relieved by adding lactose or isopropyl-β-D-thiogalactopyranoside (IPTG).
   9911..9932    +  protein_bind   CAP binding site: CAP binding activates transcription in the presence of cAMP. E. coli catabolite activator protein
   9947..9977    +  promoter       lac promoter: promoter for the E. coli lac operon
   9985..10001   +  protein_bind   lac operator: The lac repressor binds to the lac operator to inhibit transcription in E. coli. This inhibition can be relieved by adding lactose or isopropyl-β-D-thiogalactopyranoside (IPTG). lac repressor encoded by lacI
  10046..10064   +  promoter       T3 promoter: promoter for bacteriophage T3 RNA polymerase
