[The description below was written by a language model from this plasmid's Addgene catalogue record and pLannotate feature annotations shown in this document.]
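Description:
TFORF1738 is a third-generation-style, self-inactivating lentiviral expression plasmid built on the pLX_TRC317 backbone and carrying the human transcription factor ZBTB7B (also known as ThPOK or c-Krox). It belongs to a large barcoded transcription factor ORF collection. In bacteria it is maintained through a high-copy ColE1/pUC-type origin with ampicillin resistance (AmpR). An f1 origin and remnants of a lac/T7/T3 cloning region are also present in the backbone. The depositor notes that the plasmid can recombine during propagation, as is common for LTR-containing vectors.

The viral genome is transcribed from an RSV promoter fused to a truncated HIV-1 5' LTR. It contains the Ψ packaging signal, a partial gag sequence, the RRE for Rev-dependent nuclear export, a cPPT/CTS and a ΔU3 3' LTR that inactivates LTR promoter activity after integration. An SV40 polyadenylation signal follows the 3' LTR.

Two expression units sit within this frame. An SV40 early promoter drives puromycin N-acetyltransferase for selection of transduced mammalian cells. A full-length EF-1α promoter drives the synthesized ZBTB7B ORF, with a WPRE downstream to enhance transcript stability and expression. According to the record, each construct in the collection carries a unique 24-bp barcode, although the feature table does not annotate it. A short U6-like fragment is annotated between the ORF and the WPRE, but the record does not explain its role.

The vector is intended for constitutive overexpression of ZBTB7B, a regulator of CD4 versus CD8 T-cell lineage commitment. It can be used alone or in pooled lentiviral screens, where barcode sequencing identifies which transcription factor each cell received, as in directed differentiation studies.
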