Addgene plasmid #143311: TFORF1738
Purpose: Lentiviral vector for overexpressing transcription factor ORFs with unique 24-bp barcodes. Barcodes facilitate identification of transcription factors in pooled screens.
Depositing lab: Feng Zhang. Depositing organization: Broad Institute. Publication: A transcription factor atlas of directed differentiation. Joung J, Ma S, Tay T, Geiger-Schuller KR, Kirchgatterer PC, Verdine VK, Guo B, Arias-Garcia MA, Allen WE, Singh A, Kuksenko O, Abudayyeh OO, Gootenberg JS, Fu Z, Macrae RK, Buenrostro JD, Regev A, Zhang F. Cell. 2023 Jan 5;186(1):209-229.e26. doi: 10.1016/j.cell.2022.11.026. PubMed 36608654.
Backbone
  Vector backbone: pLX_TRC317
  Backbone manufacturer: Broad Institute Genetic Perturbation Platform
  Backbone size w/o insert (bp): 8264
  Vector type: Mammalian Expression, Lentiviral
  Selectable markers: Puromycin
Growth in bacteria
  Bacterial resistance: Ampicillin, 100 μg/mL
  Growth temperature: 37°C
  Growth strain: NEB Stable
  Copy number: High Copy
Gene/Insert
  Gene/Insert name: ZBTB7B
  Species: H. sapiens (human)
  Insert size (bp): 1823
  Entrez Gene: ZBTB7B (a.k.a. CKROX, THPOK, ZBTB15, ZFP-67, ZFP67, ZNF857B, c-KROX, hcKROX, vGAF)
  Promoter: EF1a
  Cloning method: Unknown
  Sequencing primers: 5′ GGGTGGAGACTGAAGTTAGGCCAG; 3′ CACATAGCGTAAAAGGAGCAACATAG
Terms and licenses: Academic/Nonprofit Terms; Industry Terms: Not Available to Industry
Depositor comments: NM_001252406,XM_011509598,ENST00000417934 . The transcription factor ORF portion of this plasmid was synthesized by Genewiz. Please test multiple small colonies in case of plasmid recombination. To make this collection available in a timely manner, a portion of this collection was not fully sequenced by Addgene. If an Addgene verified full plasmid sequence is not available, please contact us prior to placing an order to request the full sequence.
How to cite: TFORF1738 was a gift from Feng Zhang (Addgene plasmid # 143311 ; http://n2t.net/addgene:143311 ; RRID:Addgene_143311)
