>Addgene plasmid #143311 | TFORF1738 | depositor partial sequence | sequence record 282071 | Insert
ACCGCCACCATGTTACAGCCTGGTCCTCATCCTCCCTCACCCCAAGCTGCTGCTCCTGGAGAAGCCTGGC
CAGGCCCCTCTCAGGCTCCCTGGCAGAGCCTAGAGGAGAAGATGGGGAGCCCCGAGGATGACCTGATTGG
GATTCCATTCCCGGACCACAGCAGTGAGCTCCTGAGCTGCCTCAATGAGCAGCGCCAGCTGGGCCACCTA
TGTGACCTCACCATCCGGACGCAGGGCCTTGAATACCGCACCCACAGGGCTGTGCTAGCTGCCTGTAGCC
ACTACTTCAAGAAGCTTTTCACTGAGGGCGGTGGCGGAGCTGTCATGGGGGCCGGGGGTAGCGGGACGGC
CACTGGGGGAGCAGGGGCCGGTGTGTGTGAGCTGGACTTTGTAGGGCCAGAGGCACTAGGCGCCCTCCTT
GAATTTGCCTATACAGCCACACTGACCACCAGCAGCGCCAACATGCCAGCTGTGCTCCAGGCTGCCCGCC
TGCTGGAGATCCCGTGTGTCATCGCTGCTTGCATGGAGATTCTGCAGGGCAGTGGGCTAGAAGCTCCCAG
CCCGGACGAGGATGACTGTGAGCGAGCCCGCCAGTATCTGGAGGCCTTTGCCACAGCCACGGCCTCTGGA
GTTCCCAATGGTGAAGACAGTCCTCCACAGGTGCCCCTCCCACCACCTCCGCCACCGCCACCTCGGCCTG
TTGCCCGCCGCAGCCGCAAGCCCCGGAAAGCTTTCCTGCAAACCAAGGGGGCCAGAGCAAACCACCTAGT
CCCTGAGGTGCCCACAGTGCCCGCCCATCCCTTGACCTATGAGGAGGAGGAGGTGGCGGGCAGAGTGGGC
AGCAGTGGGGGCAGTGGGCCGGGGGACAGCTACAGCCCTCCCACAGGAACTGCCTCCCCTCCTGAGGGTC
CCCAGAGCTACGAACCCTATGAGGGTGAGGAAGAAGAAGAGGAGCTGGTATATCCCCCAGCCTATGGGCT
GGCGCAGGGTGGCGGGCCCCCGCTGTCCCCAGAGGAGCTGGGCTCAGATGAGGATGCCATCGATCCTGAC
CTGATGGCCTACCTAAGCTCCCTGCACCAGGACAACCTGGCACCAGGCCTGGACAGCCAAGACAAGCTGG
TGCGCAAACGCCGCTCCCAGATGCCTCAGGAGTGCCCTGTCTGCCACAAGATCATCCATGGGGCAGGCAA
ACTGCCTCGCCACATGAGGACCCACACAGGCGAGAAGCCCTTTGCCTGCGAGGTCTGCGGTGTTCGATTC
ACCAGGAACGACAAGCTGAAGATCCACATGCGGAAGCACACGGGAGAGCGCCCCTACTCATGCCCGCACT
GCCCAGCCCGCTTCCTGCACAGCTACGACCTCAAGAACCACATGCACCTGCACACAGGGGACCGGCCCTA
TGAGTGCCACCTGTGCCACAAGGCTTTCGCCAAGGAGGACCACCTGCAGCGCCACCTCAAAGGCCAGAAC
TGCCTGGAGGTGCGCACCCGACGGCGCCGCAAGGACGATGCACCACCCCACTACCCACCACCCTCTACCG
CTGCTGCATCCCCCGCTGGCCTCGACCTCTCCAATGGCCACCTGGACACCTTCCGCCTCTCTCTAGCTCG
ATTCTGGGAGCAGTCAGCCCCCACTGGGCCCCCGGTCTCTACCCCAGGGCCCCCTGATGACGATGAGGAG
GAAGGGGCACCCACCACACCCCAGGCTGAAGGTGCCATGGAGTCCTCTTAGTAATGAACTAGTCCGTAAC
TTGAAAGTATTTCGATTTCTTGGCTTTATATATCTTGTGGAAAGGACGAGCTGTCAACGAGACAAACAAG
TCG
