>Addgene plasmid #143311 | TFORF1738 | depositor partial sequence | sequence record 282072 | Barcode
GCTGTCAACGAGACAAACAAGTCG
